>Addgene plasmid #196898 | pBactin-Halo-Tag | addgene full sequence | sequence record 409197 | Addgene NGS Result
ACGGTACCGCGGGCCCGGGATCCACCGGATCTAGATAAGTAATGATCATAATCAGCCATATCACATCTGT
AGAGGTTTTACTTGCTTTAAAAAACCTCCCACACCTCCCCCTGAACCTGAAACATAAAATGAATGCAATT
GTTGTTGTTAACTTGTTTATTGCAGCTTATAATGGTTACAAATAAAGCAATAGCATCACAAATTTCACAA
ATAAAGCATTTTTTTCACTGCATTCTAGTTGTGGTTTGTCCAAACTCATCAATGTATCTTATCATGTCTG
GATCAATTCGTAATCATGTCATAGCTGTTTCCTGTGTGAAATTGTTATCCGCTCACAATTCCACACAACA
TACGAGCCGGAAGCATAAAGTGTAAAGCCTGGGGTGCCTAATGAGTGAGCTAACTCACATTAATTGCGTT
GCGCTCACTGCCCGCTTTCCAGTCGGGAAACCTGTCGTGCCAGCTGCATTAATGAATCGGCCAACGCGCG
GGGAGAGGCGGTTTGCGTATTGGGCGCTCTTCCGCTTCCTCGCTCACTGACTCGCTGCGCTCGGTCGTTC
GGCTGCGGCGAGCGGTATCAGCTCACTCAAAGGCGGTAATACGGTTATCCACAGAATCAGGGGATAACGC
AGGAAAGAACATGTGAGCAAAAGGCCAGCAAAAGGCCAGGAACCGTAAAAAGGCCGCGTTGCTGGCGTTT
TTCCATAGGCTCCGCCCCCCTGACGAGCATCACAAAAATCGACGCTCAAGTCAGAGGTGGCGAAACCCGA
CAGGACTATAAAGATACCAGGCGTTTCCCCCTGGAAGCTCCCTCGTGCGCTCTCCTGTTCCGACCCTGCC
GCTTACCGGATACCTGTCCGCCTTTCTCCCTTCGGGAAGCGTGGCGCTTTCTCATAGCTCACGCTGTAGG
TATCTCAGTTCGGTGTAGGTCGTTCGCTCCAAGCTGGGCTGTGTGCACGAACCCCCCGTTCAGCCCGACC
GCTGCGCCTTATCCGGTAACTATCGTCTTGAGTCCAACCCGGTAAGACACGACTTATCGCCACTGGCAGC
AGCCACTGGTAACAGGATTAGCAGAGCGAGGTATGTAGGCGGTGCTACAGAGTTCTTGAAGTGGTGGCCT
AACTACGGCTACACTAGAAGAACAGTATTTGGTATCTGCGCTCTGCTGAAGCCAGTTACCTTCGGAAAAA
GAGTTGGTAGCTCTTGATCCGGCAAACAAACCACCGCTGGTAGCGGTGGTTTTTTTGTTTGCAAGCAGCA
GATTACGCGCAGAAAAAAAGGATCTCAAGAAGATCCTTTGATCTTTTCTACGGGGTCTGACGCTCAGTGG
AACGAAAACTCACGTTAAGGGATTTTGGTCATGAGATTATCAAAAAGGATCTTCACCTAGATCCTTTTAA
ATTAAAAATGAAGTTTTAAATCAATCTAAAGTATATATGAGTAAACTTGGTCTGACAGTTACCAATGCTT
AATCAGTGAGGCACCTATCTCAGCGATCTGTCTATTTCGTTCATCCATAGTTGCCTGACTCCCCGTCGTG
TAGATAACTACGATACGGGAGGGCTTACCATCTGGCCCCAGTGCTGCAATGATACCGCGAGACCCACGCT
CACCGGCTCCAGATTTATCAGCAATAAACCAGCCAGCCGGAAGGGCCGAGCGCAGAAGTGGTCCTGCAAC
TTTATCCGCCTCCATCCAGTCTATTAATTGTTGCCGGGAAGCTAGAGTAAGTAGTTCGCCAGTTAATAGT
TTGCGCAACGTTGTTGCCATTGCTACAGGCATCGTGGTGTCACGCTCGTCGTTTGGTATGGCTTCATTCA
GCTCCGGTTCCCAACGATCAAGGCGAGTTACATGATCCCCCATGTTGTGCAAAAAAGCGGTTAGCTCCTT
CGGTCCTCCGATCGTTGTCAGAAGTAAGTTGGCCGCAGTGTTATCACTCATGGTTATGGCAGCACTGCAT
AATTCTCTTACTGTCATGCCATCCGTAAGATGCTTTTCTGTGACTGGTGAGTACTCAACCAAGTCATTCT
GAGAATAGTGTATGCGGCGACCGAGTTGCTCTTGCCCGGCGTCAATACGGGATAATACCGCGCCACATAG
CAGAACTTTAAAAGTGCTCATCATTGGAAAACGTTCTTCGGGGCGAAAACTCTCAAGGATCTTACCGCTG
TTGAGATCCAGTTCGATGTAACCCACTCGTGCACCCAACTGATCTTCAGCATCTTTTACTTTCACCAGCG
TTTCTGGGTGAGCAAAAACAGGAAGGCAAAATGCCGCAAAAAAGGGAATAAGGGCGACACGGAAATGTTG
AATACTCATACTCTTCCTTTTTCAATATTATTGAAGCATTTATCAGGGTTATTGTCTCATGAGCGGATAC
ATATTTGAATGTATTTAGAAAAATAAACAAATAGGGGTTCCGCGCACATTTCCCCGAAAAGTGCCACCTG
ACGTCTAAGAAACCATTATTATCATGACATTAACCTATAAAAATAGGCGTATCACGAGGCCCTTTCGTCT
CGCGCGTTTCGGTGATGACGGTGAAAACCTCTGACACATGCAGCTCCCGGAGACGGTCACAGCTTGTCTG
TAAGCGGATGCCGGGAGCAGACAAGCCCGTCAGGGCGCGTCAGCGGGTGTTGGCGGGTGTCGGGGCTGGC
TTAACTATGCGGCATCAGAGCAGATTGTACTGAGAGTGCACCATATGCGGTGTGAAATACCGCACAGATG
CGTAAGGAGAAAATACCGCATCAGGCGCCATTCGCCATTCAGGCTGCGCAACTGTTGGGAAGGGCGATCG
GTGCGGGCCTCTTCGCTATTACGCCAGCTGGCGAAAGGGGGATGTGCTGCAAGGCGATTAAGTTGGGTAA
CGCCAGGGTTTTCCCAGTCACGACGTTGTAAAACGACGGCCAGTGCCAAGTTGGGATCTTTGCATTGGCC
CACGGCTCTCAGGATGGGGATGCTCCCCTTCAGCACCCGGTTCCCCTTGGAAACTGATGGTCCTGGCTCT
GTGGCATGGCAGTGGCACTGTGAGGAGCCCCCTACCAGCAGCACACAGTGGGGTTGGCACTGCCACGCTC
CGGATGCCGCGCTCTGATCCAACCCCATAATCAAGGGAACCCGAATTGCCCCATCATTGCCCCCACCACC
CCCATCCTGCCGGGCCCTCACACCCCACGCTGCCTTCTGGTGACATTCCCCAGCCCAAACCCACGGCTTC
ATGGCTACCGCGGGGCATTTCCCATTGCCGCCCCATTATCAGCTCTGCACACCTCCCGCTGTACCCATGC
CTCGTGGCTGCCCTTCTTTGACGTATAATCTTCTAATTAATACCCGGCCTTGTCAAAGTGGAGCACAAAC
GTTAATTAATTCCCCAGCAGGCAGGTAATTAACAGTGTGACTCCCTTTTTGCTGCGAGTGGGGCTGATAC
AGAGAGATGTGGCACTATGGAGCCCACGGGGTCCTGGCACTGGGTGCCCACGGAGGTCCCCATGTGCTGC
AGTGTCACCGCCTCCGAGGAGACAGTATTGTCCCTGCGGTGTCCCTGCAGCTCAGCTCTGTCCACAGGGC
CACCTCCAGTTTGGAGGGGACACAATGCAGCCCCGATGCAACCCATCCTCGCAGCATCCCAGGGACAAAG
ACCCCACTGCAAGACCGCACACAGGGCTGGGTCCCGCTCCCCTAATATCTACAGTGCTTCTTGCATGGCC
CCTTAATCAATGCAGTTAATCAGCATGCGCTCATGCACCGCTCTGGAGCTGCAAAGCCCCTCGCAGCGCT
GCTCACCAACACCGCGCACCGCCCCGGCCCAGCCTGCAGCACGCGCTGCAAACAGGAAAGAAACAAAATA
TTGCCCAAATGTAGGCAAAGGCATTCGGCTGCCTTGACCTCCGCCGGGCCGGGCCCTGCCTGACTCAGCT
CCTTACTCAGCGCTCGCTTCCTCCCTCCGGCTGCCACCGCCGCAGCGCACACCCTGACAAAGAGTGGCCC
TTAACGGGCTCTGAGGTGCACCCAGCAGTGCACTCAGCAGTCCAAGGGCCGGCCTGGAGGTTTGCACCGC
TACGTGCTGACATTAGCATTGAACTTGGCCCTGGGTAGTGCTGCAGGCCGGGCGGGGTGGGTGTAGAGAG
TGCAGCGCGCGTTGCACCCGGTGCCCCTTCCCCTCCCTTGCATCCCAGCAGGCTGCACCCCAGCACCAGG
CCCGTGCATGCATGCTCCTGGTGTTATTGCAGCCTGGTGCATGCATGCGTCTTGATGGTGCAGCGCTGTG
CATGCATCCTCCTTGGTGTGTAGCAGTCTAGTGCATGCATACCCCTCGGTGTTATTGCTGCTCTGTGCAC
GCACGCTCATTGTATCACTTCATCCCAGTGCATGCACTCACACTGGAGCGATTGCTGCTCGGTGCACGCA
CACTCATTGTATCACTGCAGCTCAGTGGCTGCACGCACACCGGTGTTATTGCTGCTCGGTGCGTGCATGC
ACATCAGTGTCGCTGCAGCTCAGTGCATGCACGCTCATTGCCCATCGCTATCCCTGCCTCTCCTGCTGGC
GCTCCCCGGGAGGTGACTTCAAGGGGACCGCAGGACCACCTCGGGGGTGGGGGGAGGGCTGCACACGCGG
ACCCCGCTCCCCCTCCCCAACAAAGCACTGTGGAATCAAAAAGGGGGGAGGGGGGATGGAGGGGCGCGTC
ACACCCCCGCCCCACACCCTCACCTCGAGGTGAGCCCCACGTTCTGCTTCACTCTCCCCATCTCCCCCCC
CTCCCCACCCCCAATTTTGTATTTATTTATTTTTTAATTATTTTGTGCAGCGATGGGGGCGGGGGGGGGG
GGGGCGCGCGCCAGGCGGGGCGGGGCGGGGNNNGGNNNGGGGCGGGGCGAGGCGGAGAGGTGCGGCGGCA
GCCAATCAGAGCGGCGCGCTCCGAAAGTTTCCTTTTATGGCGAGGCGGCGGCGGCGGCGGCCCTATAAAA
AGCGAAGCGCGCGGCGGGCGGGAGTCGCTGCGCGCTGCCTTCGCCCCGTGCCCCGCTCCGCCGCCGCCTC
GCGCCGCCCGCCCCGGCTCTGACTGACCGCGTTACTCCCACAGGTGAGCGGGCGGGACGGCCCTTCTCCT
CCGGGCTGTAATTAGCGCTTGGTTTAATGACGGCTCGTTTCTTTTCTGTGGCTGCGTGAAAGCCTTAAAG
GGCTCCGGGAGGGCCCTTTGTGCGGGGGGGAGCGGCTCGGGGGGTGCGTGCGTGTGTGTGTGCGTGGGGA
GCGCCGCGTGCGGCTCCGCGCTGCCCGGCGGCTGTGAGCGCTGCGGGCGCGGCGCGGGGCTTTGTGCGCT
CCGCAGTGTGCGCGAGGGGAGCGCGGCCGGGGGCGGTGCCCCGCGGTGCGGGGGGGGCTGCGAGGGGAAC
AAAGGCTGCGTGCGGGGTGTGTGCGTGGGGGGGTGAGCAGGGGGTGTGGGCGCGGCGGTCGGGCTGTAAC
CCCCCCCTGCACCCCCCTCCCCGAGTTGCTGAGCACGGCCCGGCTTCGGGTGCGGGGCTCCGTGCGGGGC
GTGGCGCGGGGCTCGCCGTGCCGGGCGGGGGGTGGCGGCAGGTGGGGGTGCCGGGCGGGGCGGGGCCGCC
TCGGGCCGGGGAGGGCTCGGGGGAGGGGCGCGGCGGCCCCCGGAGCGCCGGCGGCTGTCGAGGCGCGGCG
AGCCGCAGCCATTGCCTTTTATGGTAATCGTGCGAGAGGGCGCAGGGACTTCCTTTGTCCCAAATCTGTG
CGGAGCCGAAATCTGGGAGGCGCCGCCGCACCCCCTCTAGCGGGCGCGGGGCGAAGCGGTGCGGCGCCGG
CAGGAAGGAAATGGGCGGGGAGGGCCTTCGTGCGTCGCCGCGCCGCCGTCCCCTTCTCCATCTCCAGCCT
CGGGGCTGTCCGCAGGGGGACGGCTGCCTTCGGGGGGGACGGGGCAGGGCGGGGTTCGGCTTCTGGCGTG
TGACCGGCGGGGTTTATATCTTCCCTTCTCTGTTCCTCCGCAGCCCCCAAGCTAGCATGGCAGAAATCGG
TACTGGCTTTCCATTCGACCCCCATTATGTGGAAGTCCTGGGCGAGCGCATGCACTACGTCGATGTTGGT
CCGCGCGATGGCACCCCTGTGCTGTTCCTGCACGGTAACCCGACCTCCTCCTACGTGTGGCGCAACATCA
TCCCGCATGTTGCACCGACCCATCGCTGCATTGCTCCAGACCTGATCGGTATGGGCAAATCCGACAAACC
AGACCTGGGTTATTTCTTCGACGACCACGTCCGCTTCATGGATGCCTTCATCGAAGCCCTGGGTCTGGAA
GAGGTCGTCCTGGTCATTCACGACTGGGGCTCCGCTCTGGGTTTCCACTGGGCCAAGCGCAATCCAGAGC
GCGTCAAAGGTATTGCATTTATGGAGTTCATCCGCCCTATCCCGACCTGGGACGAATGGCCAGAATTTGC
CCGCGAGACCTTCCAGGCCTTCCGCACCACCGACGTCGGCCGCAAGCTGATCATCGATCAGAACGTTTTT
ATCGAGGGTACGCTGCCGATGGGTGTCGTCCGCCCGCTGACTGAAGTCGAGATGGACCATTACCGCGAGC
CGTTCCTGAATCCTGTTGACCGCGAGCCACTGTGGCGCTTCCCAAACGAGCTGCCAATCGCCGGTGAGCC
AGCGAACATCGTCGCGCTGGTCGAAGAATACATGGACTGGCTGCACCAGTCCCCTGTCCCGAAGCTGCTG
TTCTGGGGCACCCCAGGCGTTCTGATCCCACCGGCCGAAGCCGCTCGCCTGGCCAAAAGCCTGCCTAACT
GCAAGGCTGTGGACATCGGCCCGGGTCTGAATCTGCTGCAAGAAGACAACCCGGACCTGATCGGCAGCGA
GATCGCGCGCTGGCTGTCGACGCTCGAGATTTCCGGCTAATCAGAAGCTTCGAATTCTGCAGTCG
Features (pLannotate 1.2.2; 16 found; start..end, strand, type, name):
     42..127     +  CDS            large T antigen (fragment): large T antigen from SV40 (simian virus 40)
    150..284     +  polyA_signal   SV40 poly(A) signal: SV40 polyadenylation signal
    322..338     -  protein_bind   lac operator: The lac repressor binds to the lac operator to inhibit transcription in E. coli. This inhibition can be relieved by adding lactose or isopropyl-β-D-thiogalactopyranoside (IPTG). lac repressor encoded by lacI
    346..376     -  promoter       lac promoter: promoter for the E. coli lac operon
    391..412     -  protein_bind   CAP binding site: CAP binding activates transcription in the presence of cAMP. E. coli catabolite activator protein
    425..517     -  CDS            lacI (fragment): lac repressor; lacI; The lac repressor binds to the lac operator to inhibit transcription in E. coli. This inhibition can be relieved by adding lactose or isopropyl-β-D-thiogalactopyranoside (IPTG).
    700..1288    -  rep_origin     ori: high-copy-number ColE1/pMB1/pBR322/pUC origin of replication
   1459..2319    -  CDS            AmpR: β-lactamase; bla; confers resistance to ampicillin, carbenicillin, and related antibiotics
   2320..2424    -  promoter       AmpR promoter: bla
   2519..2554    +  CDS            rop (fragment): Rop protein, which maintains plasmids at low copy number; rop
   2656..2755    +  misc_feature   bom (fragment): basis of mobility region from pBR322
   2761..2915    -  CDS            lacZα (fragment): LacZα fragment of β-galactosidase; lacZ fragment
   4715..4990    +  promoter       chicken β-actin promoter: No description available
   4991..5960    +  intron         chimeric intron: chimera between introns from chicken β-actin and rabbit β-globin
   6007..6897    +  CDS            HaloTag®: modified bacterial dehalogenase that forms covalent bonds with chloroalkane derivatives
   6905..23      +  misc_feature   MCS (fragment) (across the origin): multiple cloning site
