[The description below was written by a language model from this plasmid's Addgene catalogue record and pLannotate feature annotations shown in this document.]
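Description:
pBactin-Halo-Tag is a mammalian expression plasmid built on the pBeta-actin backbone (about 6.0 kb without insert; the sequenced construct is 6,925 nt) that drives expression of unfused HaloTag. It is propagated in E. coli as a high-copy plasmid through a ColE1/pUC-type origin of replication and is selected with ampicillin via the β-lactamase (AmpR) gene and its native promoter. The annotation also picks up short remnants of older cloning-vector sequence (fragments of lacI, lacZα, rop and the pBR322 bom region, plus a lac promoter/operator and CAP site). These appear to be backbone leftovers rather than functional parts of the expression cassette. No mammalian selection marker is annotated.

The payload is an 891 bp HaloTag coding sequence, a modified haloalkane dehalogenase derived from Rhodococcus rhodochrous that forms a covalent bond with chloroalkane-based ligands, allowing labelling with fluorescent or affinity ligands. It was inserted by Gibson cloning downstream of the chicken β-actin promoter and an intron, which the catalogue describes as the chicken β-actin intron and the automated annotation calls a chicken β-actin/rabbit β-globin chimeric intron. The intron is the kind of element included to improve transcript processing and expression. A multiple cloning site fragment follows the open reading frame. Transcripts are terminated by an SV40 polyadenylation signal, which is preceded by a small fragment of SV40 large T antigen sequence. A stretch of roughly 1.8 kb upstream of the annotated promoter carries no annotated features.

The stated purpose is expression of HaloTag alone, as a control for HaloTag fusion proteins. The associated work concerns microtubule nucleation and neuronal migration in the developing brain.
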