Addgene plasmid #196898: pBactin-Halo-Tag
Purpose: Expression of Halo-Tag. Use as control for Halo-tag fusions
Depositing lab: Frank Bradke. Depositing organization: Deutsches Zentrum fuer Neurodegenerative Erkrankungen (DZNE). Publication: Centrosomal microtubule nucleation regulates radial migration of projection neurons independently of polarization in the developing brain. Vinopal S, Dupraz S, Alfadil E, Pietralla T, Bendre S, Stiess M, Falk S, Camargo Ortega G, Maghelli N, Tolic IM, Smejkal J, Gotz M, Bradke F. Neuron. 2023 Apr 19;111(8):1241-1263.e16. doi: 10.1016/j.neuron.2023.01.020. Epub 2023 Feb 15. PubMed 36796357.
Backbone
  Vector backbone: pBeta-actin
  Backbone size w/o insert (bp): 6032
  Vector type: Mammalian Expression
Growth in bacteria
  Bacterial resistance: Ampicillin, 100 μg/mL
  Growth temperature: 37°C
  Growth strain: DH5alpha
  Copy number: High Copy
Gene/Insert
  Gene/Insert name: Halo-Tag
  Species: Rhodococcus rhodochrous
  Insert size (bp): 891
  Promoter: Chicken bactin (plus Chicken bactin intron)
  Cloning method: Gibson Cloning
  Sequencing primers: 5′ pCAG forward (5'-GCAACGTGCTGGTTATTGTG-3'); 3′ M13 reverse primer (5'-CAGGAAACAGCTATGAC-3')
Resource information
  A portion of this plasmid was derived from a plasmid made by: pBeta-actin [Kapitein et al. , 2010]
Terms and licenses: Academic/Nonprofit Terms; Industry Terms: Not Available to Industry
How to cite: pBactin-Halo-Tag was a gift from Frank Bradke (Addgene plasmid # 196898 ; http://n2t.net/addgene:196898 ; RRID:Addgene_196898)
